Addgene plasmid #242765: pAAV-CAG-eGFP-AU5
Purpose: AAV transfer plasmid expressing eGFP-AU5 under a CAG promoter.
Depositing lab: Andrew Payne. Depositing organization: E11 Bio, Convergent Research. Publication: Combinatorial protein barcodes enable self-correcting neuron tracing with nanoscale molecular context. Park SY, Sheridan A, An B, Jarvis E, Lyudchik J, Patton W, Axup JY, Chan SW, Damstra HGJ, Leible D, Leung KS, Magno CA, Meeran A, Michalska JM, Rieger F, Wang C, Wu M, Church GM, Funke J, Huffman T, Leeper KGC, Truckenbrodt S, Winnubst J, Kornfeld JMR, Boyden ES, Rodriques SG, Payne AC. bioRxiv 2025.09.26.678648 10.1101/2025.09.26.678648.
Backbone
  Vector backbone: pAAV-CAG-GFP (Addgene Plasmid 37825)
  Backbone manufacturer: Edward Boyden
  Vector type: AAV
Growth in bacteria
  Bacterial resistance: Ampicillin, 100 μg/mL
  Growth temperature: 30°C
  Growth strain: NEB Stable
  Copy number: High Copy
Gene/Insert
  Gene/Insert name: EGFP
  Species: Synthetic
  Promoter: CAG
  Tag / fusion protein: AU5 (C terminal on insert)
  Cloning method: Gibson Cloning
Terms and licenses: Academic/Nonprofit Terms; Industry Terms: Not Available to Industry
Depositor comments: Please visit https://doi.org/10.1101/2025.09.26.678648 for bioRxiv preprint.
How to cite: pAAV-CAG-eGFP-AU5 was a gift from Andrew Payne (Addgene plasmid # 242765 ; http://n2t.net/addgene:242765 ; RRID:Addgene_242765)
