[The description below was written by a language model from this plasmid's Addgene catalogue record and pLannotate feature annotations shown in this document.]
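Description:
pAAV-CAG-eGFP-AU5 is an adeno-associated virus transfer plasmid of 5,547 nt, derived by Gibson cloning from the pAAV-CAG-GFP backbone. It is maintained in E. coli through a high-copy ColE1/pUC-type origin and selected with ampicillin via the β-lactamase gene and its native promoter. An f1 phage origin is also present, and the short lacZα and lacI fragments flagged by the annotation are backbone remnants rather than functional genes. The record lists a recombination-deficient "stable" strain as host, consistent with the need to preserve the repeat-rich AAV2 inverted terminal repeats. These ITRs flank the expression cassette and provide the cis signals for replication and packaging of the intervening DNA into AAV particles when rep, cap and helper functions are supplied in trans.

Between the ITRs, expression is driven by the CAG promoter, annotated here as its component parts: the CMV immediate-early enhancer, the chicken β-actin promoter and a chimeric β-actin/rabbit β-globin intron, whose 3′ end accounts for the small "HBB" hit. This strong, broadly active promoter drives EGFP carrying a C-terminal AU5 epitope tag. The tag is recorded in the catalogue fields but was not separately annotated in the feature table; it presumably lies just downstream of the EGFP coding region. A WPRE follows to enhance transcript stability and expression, and an SV40 polyadenylation signal terminates the transcript.

The construct serves to produce AAV delivering a fluorescent protein that can also be detected by anti-AU5 antibodies. The associated publication concerns combinatorial protein barcodes for neuron tracing, suggesting it is one member of a set of epitope-tagged reporters, although the record does not detail its specific role.
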