Features (pLannotate 1.2.2; 18 found; start..end, strand, type, name):
    252..356     -  promoter       AmpR promoter: bla
    409..837     -  rep_origin     f1 ori (sequence partly withheld): f1 bacteriophage origin of replication; arrow indicates direction of (+) strand synthesis
    842..911     -  CDS            lacZα (fragment): LacZα fragment of β-galactosidase; lacZ fragment
    906..1038    -  repeat_region  AAV2 ITR (fragment): inverted terminal repeat of adeno-associated virus serotype 2 inverted
   1099..1347    +  enhancer       CMV enhancer (fragment): human cytomegalovirus immediate early enhancer
   1349..1626    +  promoter       chicken β-actin promoter: No description available
   1627..1762    +  intron         hybrid intron (fragment): hybrid between chicken β-actin (CBA) and minute virus of mice (MMV) introns (Gray et al., 2011)
   1851..1981    +  intron         chimeric intron (fragment): chimera between introns from chicken β-actin and rabbit β-globin
   1979..2041    +  CDS            HBB (fragment): HBB_LEPEU - Experimental evidence at protein level: Swiss-Prot protein existence level 1. Involved in oxygen transport from the lung to the various peripheral tissues. From Lepus europaeus (European hare).
   2047..2763    +  CDS            EGFP: EGFP is a basic (constitutively fluorescent) green fluorescent protein published in 1996, derived from Aequorea victoria. It is reported to be a rapidly-maturing weak dimer with moderate acid sensitivity.
   2875..2899    +  misc_feature   MCS (fragment): pBluescript multiple cloning site
   2899..3487    +  misc_feature   WPRE: woodchuck hepatitis virus posttranscriptional regulatory element
   3530..3651    -  polyA_signal   SV40 poly(A) signal: SV40 polyadenylation signal
   3674..3742    -  CDS            large T antigen (fragment): large T antigen from SV40 (simian virus 40)
   3813..3946    +  repeat_region  AAV2 ITR: inverted terminal repeat of adeno-associated virus serotype 2 inverted
   3940..3996    -  CDS            lacI (fragment): lac repressor; lacI; The lac repressor binds to the lac operator to inhibit transcription in E. coli. This inhibition can be relieved by adding lactose or isopropyl-β-D-thiogalactopyranoside (IPTG).
   4179..4767    -  rep_origin     ori: high-copy-number ColE1/pMB1/pBR322/pUC origin of replication
   4938..251     -  CDS            AmpR (across the origin): β-lactamase; bla; confers resistance to ampicillin, carbenicillin, and related antibiotics
>Addgene plasmid #242765 | pAAV-CAG-eGFP-AU5 | addgene full sequence | sequence record 486470 | Addgene NGS Result
GCGTCAATACGGGATAATACCGCGCCACATAGCAGAACTTTAAAAGTGCTCATCATTGGAAAACGTTCTT
CGGGGCGAAAACTCTCAAGGATCTTACCGCTGTTGAGATCCAGTTCGATGTAACCCACTCGTGCACCCAA
CTGATCTTCAGCATCTTTTACTTTCACCAGCGTTTCTGGGTGAGCAAAAACAGGAAGGCAAAATGCCGCA
AAAAAGGGAATAAGGGCGACACGGAAATGTTGAATACTCATACTCTTCCTTTTTCAATATTATTGAAGCA
TTTATCAGGGTTATTGTCTCATGAGCGGATACATATTTGAATGTATTTAGAAAAATAAACAAATAGGGGT
TCCGCGCACATTTCCCCGAAAAGTGCCACCTAAATTGTAAGCGTTAATATTTTGTTAAAATTCGCGTTAA
ATTTTTGTTAAATCAGCTCATTTTTTAACCAATAGGCCGAAATCGGCAAAATCCCTTATAAATCAAAAGA
ATAGACCGAGATAGGGT
[37 nt withheld, positions 508-544]
AAAGAACGTGGACTCCAACGTCAAAGG
[49 nt withheld, positions 572-620]
T
[91 nt withheld, positions 622-712]
G
[124 nt withheld, positions 714-837]
CCCATTCGCCATTCAGGCTGCGCAACTGTTGGGAAGGGCGATCGGTGCGGGCCTCTTCGCTATTACGCCA
GCTGCGCGCTCGCTCGCTCACTGAGGCCGCCCGGGCAAAGCCCGGGCGTCGGGCGACCTTTGGTCGCCCG
GCCTCAGTGAGCGAGCGAGCGCGCAGAGAGGGAGTGGCCAACTCCATCACTAGGGGTTCCTTGTAGTTAA
TGATTAACCCGCCATGCTACTTATCTACGTAGCCATGCTCTAGGAAGAGTACCATTGACGTCAATAATGA
CGTATGTTCCCATAGTAACGCCAATAGGGACTTTCCATTGACGTCAATGGGTGGAGTATTTACGGTAAAC
TGCCCACTTGGCAGTACATCAAGTGTATCATATGCCAAGTACGCCCCCTATTGACGTCAATGACGGTAAA
TGGCCCGCCTGGCATTATGCCCAGTACATGACCTTATGGGACTTTCCTACTTGGCAGTACATCTACGTAT
TAGTCATCGCTATTACCATGGTCGAGGTGAGCCCCACGTTCTGCTTCACTCTCCCCATCTCCCCCCCCTC
CCCACCCCCAATTTTGTATTTATTTATTTTTTAATTATTTTGTGCAGCGATGGGGGCGGGGGGGGGGGGG
GGGCGCGCGCCAGGCGGGGCGGGGCGGGGCGRGGGGCGGGGCGGGGCGAGGCGGAGAGGTGCGGCGGCAG
CCAATCAGAGCGGCGCGCTCCGAAAGTTTCCTTTTATGGCGAGGCGGCGGCGGCGGCGGCCCTATAAAAA
GCGAAGCGCGCGGCGGGCGGGAGTCGCTGCGCGCTGCCTTCGCCCCGTGCCCCGCTCCGCCGCCGCCTCG
CGCCGCCCGCCCCGGCTCTGACTGACCGCGTTACTCCCACAGGTGAGCGGGCGGGACGGCCCTTCTCCTC
CGGGCTGTAATTAGCGCTTGGTTTAATGACGGCTTGTTTCTTTTCTGTGGCTGCGTGAAAGCCTTGAGGG
GCTCCGGGAGGGCCCTTTGTGCGGGGGGAGCGGCTCGGGGCTGTCCGCGGGGGGACGGCTGCCTTCGGGG
GGGACGGGGCAGGGCGGGGTTCGGCTTCTGGCGTGTGACCGGCGGCTCTAGAGCCTCTGCTAACCATGTT
CATGCCTTCTTCTTTTTCCTACAGCTCCTGGGCAACGTGCTGGTTATTGTGCTGTCTCATCATTTTGGCA
AAGAATTGGATCCGCCACCATGGTGAGCAAGGGCGAGGAGCTGTTCACCGGGGTGGTGCCCATCCTGGTC
GAGCTGGACGGCGACGTAAACGGCCACAAGTTCAGCGTGTCCGGCGAGGGCGAGGGCGATGCCACCTACG
GCAAGCTGACCCTGAAGTTCATTTGCACCACCGGCAAGCTGCCCGTGCCCTGGCCCACCCTCGTGACCAC
CCTGACCTACGGCGTGCAGTGCTTCAGCCGCTACCCCGACCACATGAAGCAGCACGACTTCTTCAAGTCC
GCCATGCCCGAAGGCTACGTCCAGGAGCGCACCATCTTCTTCAAGGACGACGGCAACTACAAGACCCGCG
CCGAGGTGAAGTTCGAGGGCGACACCCTGGTGAACCGCATCGAGCTGAAGGGCATCGACTTCAAGGAGGA
CGGCAACATCCTGGGGCACAAGCTGGAGTACAACTACAACAGCCACAACGTCTATATCATGGCCGACAAG
CAGAAGAACGGCATCAAGGTGAACTTCAAGATCCGCCACAACATCGAGGACGGCAGCGTGCAGCTCGCCG
ACCACTACCAGCAGAACACCCCCATCGGCGACGGCCCCGTGCTGCTGCCCGACAACCACTACCTGAGCAC
CCAGTCCGCCCTGAGCAAAGACCCCAACGAGAAGCGCGATCACATGGTCCTGCTGGAGTTCGTGACCGCC
GCCGGGATCACTCTCGGCATGGACGAGCTGTACAAGGGTGGCTCTGGCGGCAGTACCGACTTCTATCTCA
AGGGCGGGTCCGGAGGCTCCACAGATTTTTACCTTAAAGGGGGATCCGGGGGTAGCACTGACTTTTATCT
CAAGTAAGAATTCGATATCAAGCTTATCGATAATCAACCTCTGGATTACAAAATTTGTGAAAGATTGACT
GGTATTCTTAACTATGTTGCTCCTTTTACGCTATGTGGATACGCTGCTTTAATGCCTTTGTATCATGCTA
TTGCTTCCCGTATGGCTTTCATTTTCTCCTCCTTGTATAAATCCTGGTTGCTGTCTCTTTATGAGGAGTT
GTGGCCCGTTGTCAGGCAACGTGGCGTGGTGTGCACTGTGTTTGCTGACGCAACCCCCACTGGTTGGGGC
ATTGCCACCACCTGTCAGCTCCTTTCCGGGACTTTCGCTTTCCCCCTCCCTATTGCCACGGCGGAACTCA
TCGCCGCCTGCCTTGCCCGCTGCTGGACAGGGGCTCGGCTGTTGGGCACTGACAATTCCGTGGTGTTGTC
GGGGAAATCATCGTCCTTTCCTTGGCTGCTCGCCTGTGTTGCCACCTGGATTCTGCGCGGGACGTCCTTC
TGCTACGTCCCTTCGGCCCTCAATCCAGCGGACCTTCCTTCCCGCGGCCTGCTGCCGGCTCTGCGGCCTC
TTCCGCGTCTTCGCCTTCGCCCTCAGACGAGTCGGATCTCCCTTTGGGCCGCCTCCCCGCATCGATACCG
TCGACCCGGGCGGCCGCTTCGAGCAGACATGATAAGATACATTGATGAGTTTGGACAAACCACAACTAGA
ATGCAGTGAAAAAAATGCTTTATTTGTGAAATTTGTGATGCTATTGCTTTATTTGTAACCATTATAAGCT
GCAATAAACAAGTTAACAACAACAATTGCATTCATTTTATGTTTCAGGTTCAGGGGGAGATGTGGGAGGT
TTTTTAAAGCAAGTAAAACCTCTACAAATGTGGTAAAATCGATAAGGATCTTCCTAGAGCATGGCTACGT
AGATAAGTAGCATGGCGGGTTAATCATTAACTACAAGGAACCCCTAGTGATGGAGTTGGCCACTCCCTCT
CTGCGCGCTCGCTCGCTCACTGAGGCCGGGCGACCAAAGGTCGCCCGACGCCCGGGCTTTGCCCGGGCGG
CCTCAGTGAGCGAGCGAGCGCGCAGCTGCATTAATGAATCGGCCAACGCGCGGGGAGAGGCGGTTTGCGT
ATTGGGCGCTCTTCCGCTTCCTCGCTCACTGACTCGCTGCGCTCGGTCGTTCGGCTGCGGCGAGCGGTAT
CAGCTCACTCAAAGGCGGTAATACGGTTATCCACAGAATCAGGGGATAACGCAGGAAAGAACATGTGAGC
AAAAGGCCAGCAAAAGGCCAGGAACCGTAAAAAGGCCGCGTTGCTGGCGTTTTTCCATAGGCTCCGCCCC
CCTGACGAGCATCACAAAAATCGACGCTCAAGTCAGAGGTGGCGAAACCCGACAGGACTATAAAGATACC
AGGCGTTTCCCCCTGGAAGCTCCCTCGTGCGCTCTCCTGTTCCGACCCTGCCGCTTACCGGATACCTGTC
CGCCTTTCTCCCTTCGGGAAGCGTGGCGCTTTCTCATAGCTCACGCTGTAGGTATCTCAGTTCGGTGTAG
GTCGTTCGCTCCAAGCTGGGCTGTGTGCACGAACCCCCCGTTCAGCCCGACCGCTGCGCCTTATCCGGTA
ACTATCGTCTTGAGTCCAACCCGGTAAGACACGACTTATCGCCACTGGCAGCAGCCACTGGTAACAGGAT
TAGCAGAGCGAGGTATGTAGGCGGTGCTACAGAGTTCTTGAAGTGGTGGCCTAACTACGGCTACACTAGA
AGAACAGTATTTGGTATCTGCGCTCTGCTGAAGCCAGTTACCTTCGGAAAAAGAGTTGGTAGCTCTTGAT
CCGGCAAACAAACCACCGCTGGTAGCGGTGGTTTTTTTGTTTGCAAGCAGCAGATTACGCGCAGAAAAAA
AGGATCTCAAGAAGATCCTTTGATCTTTTCTACGGGGTCTGACGCTCAGTGGAACGAAAACTCACGTTAA
GGGATTTTGGTCATGAGATTATCAAAAAGGATCTTCACCTAGATCCTTTTAAATTAAAAATGAAGTTTTA
AATCAATCTAAAGTATATATGAGTAAACTTGGTCTGACAGTTACCAATGCTTAATCAGTGAGGCACCTAT
CTCAGCGATCTGTCTATTTCGTTCATCCATAGTTGCCTGACTCCCCGTCGTGTAGATAACTACGATACGG
GAGGGCTTACCATCTGGCCCCAGTGCTGCAATGATACCGCGAGACCCACGCTCACCGGCTCCAGATTTAT
CAGCAATAAACCAGCCAGCCGGAAGGGCCGAGCGCAGAAGTGGTCCTGCAACTTTATCCGCCTCCATCCA
GTCTATTAATTGTTGCCGGGAAGCTAGAGTAAGTAGTTCGCCAGTTAATAGTTTGCGCAACGTTGTTGCC
ATTGCTACAGGCATCGTGGTGTCACGCTCGTCGTTTGGTATGGCTTCATTCAGCTCCGGTTCCCAACGAT
CAAGGCGAGTTACATGATCCCCCATGTTGTGCAAAAAAGCGGTTAGCTCCTTCGGTCCTCCGATCGTTGT
CAGAAGTAAGTTGGCCGCAGTGTTATCACTCATGGTTATGGCAGCACTGCATAATTCTCTTACTGTCATG
CCATCCGTAAGATGCTTTTCTGTGACTGGTGAGTACTCAACCAAGTCATTCTGAGAATAGTGTATGCGGC
GACCGAGTTGCTCTTGCCCG
